>Addgene plasmid #62114 | pMuLE ENTR U6-miR-30 L1-L4 | depositor full sequence | sequence record 101403 | Full Sequence
CTTTCCTGCGTTATCCCCTGATTCTGTGGATAACCGTATTACCGCCTTTGAGTGAGCTGATACCGCTCGC
CGCAGCCGAACGACCGAGCGCAGCGAGTCAGTGAGCGAGGAAGCGGAAGAGCGCCCAATACGCAAACCGC
CTCTCCCCGCGCGTTGGCCGATTCATTAATGCAGCTGGCACGACAGGTTTCCCGACTGGAAAGCGGGCAG
TGAGCGCAACGCAATTAATACGCGTACCGCTAGCCAGGAAGAGTTTGTAGAAACGCAAAAAGGCCATCCG
TCAGGATGGCCTTCTGCTTAGTTTGATGCCTGGCAGTTTATGGCGGGCGTCCTGCCCGCCACCCTCCGGG
CCGTTGCTTCACAACGTTCAAATCCGCTCCCGGCGGATTTGTCCTACTCAGGAGAGCGTTCACCGACAAA
CAACAGATAAAACGAAAGGCCCAGTCTTCCGACTGAGCCTTTCGTTTTATTTGATGCCTGGCAGTTCCCT
ACTCTCGCGTTAACGCTAGCATGGATGTTTTCCCAGTCACGACGTTGTAAAACGACGGCCAGTCTTAAGC
TCGGGCCCCAAATAATGATTTTATTTTGACTGATAGTGACCTGTTCGTTGCAACAAATTGATGAGCAATG
CTTTTTTATAATGCCAACTTTGTACAAAAAAGCAGGCTGGCAAAACGCACCACGTGACGGAGCGTGACCG
CGCGCCGAGCGCGCGCCAGGGTCGGGCAGGAAGAGGGCCTATTTCCCATGATTCCTTCATATTTGCATAT
ACGATACAAGGCTGTTAGAGAGATAATTAGAATTAATTTGACTGTAAACACAAAGATATTAGTACAAAAT
ACGTGACGTAGAAAGTAATAATTTCTTGGGTAGTTTGCAGTTTTAAAATTATGTTTTAAAATGGACTATC
ATATGCTTACCGTAACTTGAAAGTATTTCGATTTCTTGGCTTTATATATCTTGTGGAAAGGACGAAACAC
CGTGCTCGCTTCGGCAGCACATATACTAGTCGACTAGGGATAACAGGGTAATTGTTTGAATGAGGCTTCA
GTACTTTACAGAATCGTTGCCTGCACATCTTGGAAACACTTGCTGGGATTACTTCTTCAGGTTAACCCAA
CAGAAGGCTCGAGCAACCAGAATTCAAGGGGCTACTTTAGGAGCAATTATCTTGTTTACTAAAACTGAAT
ACCTTGCTATCTCTTTGATACATTTTTACAAAGCTGAATTAAAATGGTATAAATTAAATCACTTTTTTCA
ATTGGAAGACTAATGCACCCAACTTTTCTATACAAAGTTGGCATTATAAGAAAGCATTGCTTATCAATTT
GTTGCAACGAACAGGTCACTATCAGTCAAAATAAAATCATTATTTGCCATCCAGCTGCAGGGCGGCCGCG
ATATCCCCTATAGTGAGTCGTATTACATGGTCATAGCTGTTTCCTGGCAGCTCTGGCCCGTGTCTCAAAA
TCTCTGATGTTACATTGCACAAGATAAAAATATATCATCATGAACAATAAAACTGTCTGCTTACATAAAC
AGTAATACAAGGGGTGTTATGAGCCATATTCAACGGGAAACGTCGAGGCCGCGATTAAATTCCAACATGG
ATGCTGATTTATATGGGTATAAATGGGCTCGCGATAATGTCGGGCAATCAGGTGCGACAATCTATCGCTT
GTATGGGAAGCCCGATGCGCCAGAGTTGTTTCTGAAACATGGCAAAGGTAGCGTTGCCAATGATGTTACA
GATGAGATGGTCAGACTAAACTGGCTGACGGAATTTATGCCTCTTCCGACCATCAAGCATTTTATCCGTA
CTCCTGATGATGCATGGTTACTCACCACTGCGATCCCCGGAAAAACAGCATTCCAGGTATTAGAAGAATA
TCCTGATTCAGGTGAAAATATTGTTGATGCGCTGGCAGTGTTCCTGCGCCGGTTGCATTCGATTCCTGTT
TGTAATTGTCCTTTTAACAGCGATCGCGTATTTCGTCTCGCTCAGGCGCAATCACGAATGAATAACGGTT
TGGTTGATGCGAGTGATTTTGATGACGAGCGTAATGGCTGGCCTGTTGAACAAGTCTGGAAAGAAATGCA
TAAACTTTTGCCATTCTCACCGGATTCAGTCGTCACTCATGGTGATTTCTCACTTGATAACCTTATTTTT
GACGAGGGGAAATTAATAGGTTGTATTGATGTTGGACGAGTCGGAATCGCAGACCGATACCAGGATCTTG
CCATCCTATGGAACTGCCTCGGTGAGTTTTCTCCTTCATTACAGAAACGGCTTTTTCAAAAATATGGTAT
TGATAATCCTGATATGAATAAATTGCAGTTTCATTTGATGCTCGATGAGTTTTTCTAATCAGAATTGGTT
AATTGGTTGTAACACTGGCAGAGCATTACGCTGACTTGACGGGACGGCGCAAGCTCATGACCAAAATCCC
TTAACGTGAGTTACGCGTCGTTCCACTGAGCGTCAGACCCCGTAGAAAAGATCAAAGGATCTTCTTGAGA
TCCTTTTTTTCTGCGCGTAATCTGCTGCTTGCAAACAAAAAAACCACCGCTACCAGCGGTGGTTTGTTTG
CCGGATCAAGAGCTACCAACTCTTTTTCCGAAGGTAACTGGCTTCAGCAGAGCGCAGATACCAAATACTG
TTCTTCTAGTGTAGCCGTAGTTAGGCCACCACTTCAAGAACTCTGTAGCACCGCCTACATACCTCGCTCT
GCTAATCCTGTTACCAGTGGCTGCTGCCAGTGGCGATAAGTCGTGTCTTACCGGGTTGGACTCAAGACGA
TAGTTACCGGATAAGGCGCAGCGGTCGGGCTGAACGGGGGGTTCGTGCACACAGCCCAGCTTGGAGCGAA
CGACCTACACCGAACTGAGATACCTACAGCGTGAGCTATGAGAAAGCGCCACGCTTCCCGAAGGGAGAAA
GGCGGACAGGTATCCGGTAAGCGGCAGGGTCGGAACAGGAGAGCGCACGAGGGAGCTTCCAGGGGGAAAC
GCCTGGTATCTTTATAGTCCTGTCGGGTTTCGCCACCTCTGACTTGAGCGTCGATTTTTGTGATGCTCGT
CAGGGGGGCGGAGCCTATGGAAAAACGCCAGCAACGCGGCCTTTTTACGGTTCCTGGCCTTTTGCTGGCC
TTTTGCTCACATGTT
Features (pLannotate 1.2.2; 12 found; start..end, strand, type, name):
    121..213     +  CDS            lacI (fragment): lac repressor; lacI; The lac repressor binds to the lac operator to inhibit transcription in E. coli. This inhibition can be relieved by adding lactose or isopropyl-β-D-thiogalactopyranoside (IPTG).
    268..295     -  terminator     rrnB T2 terminator: transcription terminator T2 from the E. coli rrnB gene
    427..470     +  terminator     rrnB T1 terminator: Escherichia coli rrnB; transcription terminator T1 from the E. coli rrnB gene
    517..553     -  CDS            lacZα (fragment): LacZα fragment of β-galactosidase; lacZ fragment
    569..668     +  protein_bind   attL1: mutant version of attL; recombination site for the Gateway® LR reaction LR Clonase™
    733..973     +  promoter       U6 promoter: RNA polymerase III promoter for human U6 snRNA
   1036..1129    +  ncRNA          5' miR-30a: sequence upstream of the 71-nt precursor of the human miR-30a microRNA (Zeng et al., 2002) miRNA
   1143..1255    +  ncRNA          3' miR-30a: sequence downstream of the 71-nt precursor of the human miR-30a microRNA (Zeng et al., 2002) miRNA
   1280..1375    -  protein_bind   attL4: mutant version of attL; recombination site for the Gateway® LR reaction LR Clonase™
   1407..1425    -  promoter       T7 promoter: promoter for bacteriophage T7 RNA polymerase
   1559..2368    +  CDS            KanR: aminoglycoside phosphotransferase; aph(3')-Ia; confers resistance to kanamycin in bacteria or G418 (Geneticin®) in eukaryotes
   2515..3103    +  rep_origin     ori: high-copy-number ColE1/pMB1/pBR322/pUC origin of replication
