[The description below was written by a language model from this plasmid's Addgene catalogue record and pLannotate feature annotations shown in this document.]
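Description:
pMuLE ENTR U6-miR-30 L1-L4 is a small (about 3.2 kb) Gateway entry plasmid from the MuLE (Multiple Lentiviral Expression) system, supplied as an empty backbone for building shRNA expression modules. It is not itself a lentiviral vector. It carries no viral elements in the annotated sequence and serves as a donor of one cassette for MultiSite Gateway assembly. The record does not name a parental backbone. The flanking rrnB T1 and T2 terminators, short lacI and lacZα remnants and a T7 promoter outside the att sites are leftover scaffold typical of Gateway entry plasmids. It is propagated in E. coli from a high-copy ColE1/pUC-type origin and selected with kanamycin through an aminoglycoside phosphotransferase gene.

The functional cassette lies between attL1 and attL4. A human U6 promoter, which is transcribed by RNA polymerase III, sits upstream of the 5' and 3' flanking sequences of human miR-30a. Only a short gap separates the two flanks, and no hairpin is present, consistent with the record listing no insert. A user-designed shRNA stem-loop would be placed between the flanks, so that the transcript resembles a primary microRNA and is processed by the cellular miRNA machinery into a mature silencing RNA.

The attL1/attL4 pair defines the module's position and orientation in an LR Clonase reaction. There it can be combined with other MuLE entry vectors carrying complementary att sites and recombined into a destination vector. According to the record, the system is intended for combinatorial genetic manipulation of mammalian cells, here contributing an RNAi knockdown element.
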