Addgene plasmid #62114: pMuLE ENTR U6-miR-30 L1-L4
Purpose: (Empty Backbone) MuLE (Multiple Lentiviral Expression) Entry vector containing a U6 promoter and miR30-based hairpin module for shRNA expression. Compatible with MultiSite Gateway cloning
Depositing lab: Ian Frew. Depositing organization: University of Zurich. Publication: A versatile modular vector system for rapid combinatorial mammalian genetics. Albers J, Danzer C, Rechsteiner M, Lehmann H, Brandt LP, Hejhal T, Catalano A, Busenhart P, Goncalves AF, Brandt S, Bode PK, Bode-Lesniewska B, Wild PJ, Frew IJ. J Clin Invest. 2015 Mar 9. pii: 79743. doi: 10.1172/JCI79743. PubMed 25751063.
Backbone
  Vector backbone: N/A
  Vector type: Mammalian Expression, RNAi ; MuLE Gateway Entry Vector
Growth in bacteria
  Bacterial resistance: Kanamycin, 50 μg/mL
  Growth temperature: 37°C
  Growth strain: DH5alpha
  Copy number: High Copy
Gene/Insert
  Gene/Insert name: None
Terms and licenses: Academic/Nonprofit Terms; Industry Terms: Not Available to Industry
How to cite: pMuLE ENTR U6-miR-30 L1-L4 was a gift from Ian Frew (Addgene plasmid # 62114 ; http://n2t.net/addgene:62114 ; RRID:Addgene_62114)
