>Addgene plasmid #62114 | pMuLE ENTR U6-miR-30 L1-L4 | addgene partial sequence | sequence record 103567 | M13-F20 5'-TGTAAAACGACGGCCAGT-3'
GACTGATAGTGACCTGTTCGTTGCAACAAATTGATGAGCAATGCTTTTTTATAATGCCAACTTTGTACAA
AAAAGCAGGCTGGCAAAACGCACCACGTGACGGAGCGTGACCGCGCGCCGAGCGCGCGCCAGGGTCGGGC
AGGAAGAGGGCCTATTTCCCATGATTCCTTCATATTTGCATATACGATACAAGGCTGTTAGAGAGATAAT
TAGAATTAATTTGACTGTAAACACAAAGATATTAGTACAAAATACGTGACGTAGAAAGTAATAATTTCTT
GGGTAGTTTGCAGTTTTAAAATTATGTTTTAAAATGGACTATCATATGCTTACCGTAACTTGAAAGTATT
TCGATTTCTTGGCTTTATATATCTTGTGGAAAGGACGAAACACCGTGCTCGCTTCGGCAGCACATATACT
AGTCGACTAGGGATAACAGGGTAATTGTTTGAATGAGGCTTCAGTACTTTACAGAATCGTTGCCTGCACA
TCTTGGAAACACTTGCTGGGATTACTTCTTCAGGTTAACCCAACAGAAGGCTCGAGCAACCAGAATTCAA
GGGGCTACTTTAGGAGCAATTATCTTGTTTACTAAAACTGAATACCTTGCTATCTCTTTGATACATTTTT
ACAAAGCTGAATTAAAATGGTATAAATTAAATCACTTTTTTCAATTGGAAGACTAATGCACCCAACTTTT
CTATACAAAGTTGGCATTATAAGAAAGCATTGCTTATCAATTTGTTGCAACG
