>Addgene plasmid #62114 | pMuLE ENTR U6-miR-30 L1-L4 | addgene partial sequence | sequence record 103568 | M13-Rev 5'-CAGGAAACAGCTATGACC-3'
TGCAGCTGGATGGCAAATAATGATTTTATTTTGACTGATAGTGACCTGTTCGTTGCAACAAATTGATAAG
CAATGCTTTCTTATAATGCCAACTTTGTATAGAAAAGTTGGGTGCATTAGTCTTCCAATTGAAAAAAGTG
ATTTAATTTATACCATTTTAATTCAGCTTTGTAAAAATGTATCAAAGAGATAGCAAGGTATTCAGTTTTA
GTAAACAAGATAATTGCTCCTAAAGTAGCCCCTTGAATTCTGGTTGCTCGAGCCTTCTGTTGGGTTAACC
TGAAGAAGTAATCCCAGCAAGTGTTTCCAAGATGTGCAGGCAACGATTCTGTAAAGTACTGAAGCCTCAT
TCAAACAATTACCCTGTTATCCCTAGTCGACTAGTATATGTGCTGCCGAAGCGAGCACGGTGTTTCGTCC
TTTCCACAAGATATATAAAGCCAAGAAATCGAAATACTTTCAAGTTACGGTAAGCATATGATAGTCCATT
TTAAAACATAATTTTAAAACTGCAAACTACCCAAGAAATTATTACTTTCTACGTCACGTATTTTGTACTA
ATATCTTTGTGTTTACAGTCAAATTAATTCTAATTATCTCTCTAACAGCCTTGTATCGTATATGCAAATA
TGAAGGAATCATGGGAAATAGGCCCTCTTCCTGCCCGACCCTGGCGCGCGCTCGGCGCGCGGTCACGCTC
CGTCACGT
